LOCUS       Exported 5825 bp ds-DNA circular SYN 12-MAY-2021
DEFINITION  AAV vector including gRNA expression cassette and mEGFP knock-in
            donor targeting mouse camk2a.
ACCESSION   .
VERSION     .
KEYWORDS    pAAV-HDR-mEGFP-camk2a
SOURCE      synthetic DNA construct
  ORGANISM  synthetic DNA construct
REFERENCE   1 (bases 1 to 5825)
  AUTHORS   Nishiyama J, Mikuni T, Yasuda R
  TITLE     Virus-Mediated Genome Editing via Homology-Directed Repair in
            Mitotic and Postmitotic Cells in Mammalian Brain.
  JOURNAL   Neuron. 2017 Oct 18. pii: S0896-6273(17)30933-9. doi:
            10.1016/j.neuron.2017.10.004.
  PUBMED    29056297
REFERENCE   2 (bases 1 to 5825)
  AUTHORS   .
  TITLE     Direct Submission
  JOURNAL   Exported May 12, 2021 from SnapGene Server 1.1.58
            http://www.snapgene.com
FEATURES             Location/Qualifiers
     source          1..5825
                     /organism="synthetic DNA construct"
                     /mol_type="other DNA"
     repeat_region   1..130
                     /label=AAV2 ITR (alternate)
                     /note="Functional equivalent of wild-type AAV2 ITR"
     promoter        149..389
                     /label=U6 promoter
                     /note="RNA polymerase III promoter for human U6 snRNA"
     primer_bind     149..169
                     /label=hU6-F
                     /note="Human U6 promoter, forward primer"
     primer_bind     320..339
                     /label=LKO.1 5'
                     /note="Human U6 promoter, forward primer"
     misc_RNA        419..494
                     /label=gRNA scaffold
                     /note="guide RNA scaffold for the Streptococcus pyogenes
                     CRISPR/Cas9 system"
     CDS             1441..2160
                     /codon_start=1
                     /product="enhanced GFP with monomerizing A206K mutation
                     (Zacharias et al., 2002)"
                     /label=mEGFP
                     /note="mammalian codon-optimized"
                     /translation="MSVSKGEELFTGVVPILVELDGDVNGHKFSVSGEGEGDATYGKLT
                     LKFICTTGKLPVPWPTLVTTLTYGVQCFSRYPDHMKQHDFFKSAMPEGYVQERTIFFKD
                     DGNYKTRAEVKFEGDTLVNRIELKGIDFKEDGNILGHKLEYNYNSHNVYIMADKQKNGI
                     KVNFKIRHNIEDGSVQLADHYQQNTPIGDGPVLLPDNHYLSTQSKLSKDPNEKRDHMVL
                     LEFVTAAGITLGMDELYK"
     primer_bind     complement(1489..1510)
                     /label=EGFP-N
                     /note="EGFP, reverse primer"
     primer_bind     complement(1750..1769)
                     /label=EXFP-R
                     /note="For distinguishing EGFP variants, reverse primer"
     primer_bind     2097..2118
                     /label=EGFP-C
                     /note="EGFP, forward primer"
     repeat_region   3088..3228
                     /label=AAV2 ITR
                     /note="inverted terminal repeat of adeno-associated virus
                     serotype 2"
     repeat_region   3088..3217
                     /label=AAV2 ITR
     rep_origin      3303..3758
                     /direction=RIGHT
                     /label=f1 ori
                     /note="f1 bacteriophage origin of replication; arrow
                     indicates direction of (+) strand synthesis"
     primer_bind     complement(3390..3409)
                     /label=F1ori-R
                     /note="F1 origin, reverse primer"
     primer_bind     3600..3621
                     /label=F1ori-F
                     /note="F1 origin, forward primer"
     primer_bind     complement(3775..3794)
                     /label=pRS-marker
                     /note="pRS vectors, use to sequence yeast selectable
                     marker"
     primer_bind     3894..3916
                     /label=pGEX 3'
                     /note="pGEX vectors, reverse primer"
     primer_bind     complement(3954..3972)
                     /label=pBRforEco
                     /note="pBR322 vectors, upsteam of EcoRI site, forward
                     primer"
     promoter        4040..4144
                     /gene="bla"
                     /label=AmpR promoter
     CDS             4145..5005
                     /codon_start=1
                     /gene="bla"
                     /product="beta-lactamase"
                     /label=AmpR
                     /note="confers resistance to ampicillin, carbenicillin, and
                     related antibiotics"
                     /translation="MSIQHFRVALIPFFAAFCLPVFAHPETLVKVKDAEDQLGARVGYI
                     ELDLNSGKILESFRPEERFPMMSTFKVLLCGAVLSRIDAGQEQLGRRIHYSQNDLVEYS
                     PVTEKHLTDGMTVRELCSAAITMSDNTAANLLLTTIGGPKELTAFLHNMGDHVTRLDRW
                     EPELNEAIPNDERDTTMPVAMATTLRKLLTGELLTLASRQQLIDWMEADKVAGPLLRSA
                     LPAGWFIADKSGAGERGSRGIIAALGPDGKPSRIVVIYTTGSQATMDERNRQIAEIGAS
                     LIKHW"
     primer_bind     complement(4363..4382)
                     /label=Amp-R
                     /note="Ampicillin resistance gene, reverse primer"
     rep_origin      5176..5764
                     /direction=RIGHT
                     /label=ori
                     /note="high-copy-number ColE1/pMB1/pBR322/pUC origin of
                     replication"
     primer_bind     5665..5684
                     /label=pBR322ori-F
                     /note="pBR322 origin, forward primer"
ORIGIN
        1 cctgcaggca gctgcgcgct cgctcgctca ctgaggccgc ccgggcgtcg ggcgaccttt
       61 ggtcgcccgg cctcagtgag cgagcgagcg cgcagagagg gagtggccaa ctccatcact
      121 aggggttcct gcggcctcta gaaagcttga gggcctattt cccatgattc cttcatattt
      181 gcatatacga tacaaggctg ttagagagat aattggaatt aatttgactg taaacacaaa
      241 gatattagta caaaatacgt gacgtagaaa gtaataattt cttgggtagt ttgcagtttt
      301 aaaattatgt tttaaaatgg actatcatat gcttaccgta acttgaaagt atttcgattt
      361 cttggcttta tatatcttgt ggaaaggacg aaacaccgct gcctgcccag tgccaggagt
      421 tttagagcta gaaatagcaa gttaaaataa ggctagtccg ttatcaactt gaaaaagtgg
      481 caccgagtcg gtgctttttt gaattcgctg tggcagaggc ctcaggaggg gccctgctgc
      541 tcagtggtga cagatagggg tgagaaagca gacagagtca ttccgtcagc attctgggtc
      601 tgtttggtac ttcttctcac gataaggtgg cggtgtgata tgcacaatgg ctaaaaagca
      661 gggagagctg gaaagaaaca aggacagaga cagaggccaa gtcaaccaga ccaattccca
      721 gaggaagcaa agaaaccatt acagagacta caagggggaa gggaaggaga gatgaattag
      781 cttcccctgt aaaccttaga acccagctgt tgccagggca acggggcaat acctgtctct
      841 tcagaggaga tgaagttgcc agggtaacta catcctgtct ttctcaagga ccatcccaga
      901 atgtggcacc cactagccgt taccatagca actgcctctt tgccccactt aatcccatcc
      961 cgtctgttaa aagggcccta tagttggagg tgggggaggt aggaagagcg atgatcactt
     1021 gtggactaag tttgttcgca tccccttctc caaccccctc agtacatcac cctgggggaa
     1081 cagggtccac ttgctcctgg gcccacacag tcctgcagta ttgtgtatat aaggccaggg
     1141 caaagaggag caggttttaa agtgaaaggc aggcaggtgt tggggaggca gttaccgggg
     1201 caacgggaac agggcgtttc ggaggtggtt gccatgggga cctggatgct gacgaaggct
     1261 cgcgaggctg tgagcagcca cagtgccctg ctcagaagcc ccaagctcgt cagtcaagcc
     1321 ggttctccgt ttgcactcag gagcacgggc aggcgagtgg cccctagttc tgggggcagc
     1381 gcttcagcat cccagcccta gttcccagcc taaagcctcg cctgcctgcc cagtgccagg
     1441 atgtccgtga gcaagggcga ggagctcttc accggggtgg tgcccatcct ggtcgagctg
     1501 gacggcgacg taaacggcca caagttcagc gtgtccggcg agggcgaggg cgatgccacc
     1561 tacggcaagc tgaccctgaa gttcatctgc accaccggca agctgcccgt gccctggccc
     1621 accctcgtga ccaccctgac ctacggcgtg cagtgcttca gccgctaccc cgaccacatg
     1681 aagcagcacg acttcttcaa gtccgccatg cccgaaggct acgtccagga gcgcaccatc
     1741 ttcttcaagg acgacggcaa ctacaagacc cgcgccgagg tgaagttcga gggcgacacc
     1801 ctggtgaacc gcatcgagct gaagggcatc gacttcaagg aggacggcaa catcctgggg
     1861 cacaagctgg agtacaacta caacagccac aacgtctata tcatggccga caagcagaag
     1921 aacggcatca aggtgaactt caagatccgc cacaacatcg aggacggcag cgtgcagctc
     1981 gccgaccact accagcagaa cacccccatc ggcgacggcc ccgtgctgct gcccgacaac
     2041 cactacctga gcacccagtc caagctgagc aaagacccca acgagaagcg cgatcacatg
     2101 gtcctgctgg agttcgtgac cgccgccggg atcactctcg gcatggacga gctgtacaag
     2161 gctaccatca cctgcacccg attcacagaa gagtaccagc tctttgagga actgggaaag
     2221 tgagtcacac ctcagggagt cctagagagc atggggatca gtctccttgg gcagggggag
     2281 ggggcgtgtg cctatgtggc cagagctgtc ccgtgcatgc agagggaggt gtgcagcatg
     2341 atttggaagc actgtgtatg catagggtgt ccagagttag gcgctgacac atttatgagt
     2401 ccagtcagcc tggtgtgtgt gtgtgtgtgt gtgtgtgtga tggaaaggaa acagattggt
     2461 ggtgtatgca cacacctatg catataaata cacatgacct gggttcacaa agatatctag
     2521 aaacttgggg tttgaaaggg attttcccac ttggctggat ctgagctgga atctattttt
     2581 gtagttgtac ttagaaacct ccaatgacaa agaaagtttg ccaccccctg acctggagat
     2641 cttgtcttta gacactgtgc agagtggcta gctttctcct agcacatccc ctccggcttc
     2701 cccagatacc ttccgggagc aacagcttca gtacagaagg agttaatata aagcaatcac
     2761 agtgttggga ggaggggaag gacagtcagc cagccggggg gtgccactgt ggcactgact
     2821 atacaaaaca actgtggtcc tttggcaaag ttgcccatcg tgttatatct caggaggctg
     2881 agaggagaaa ggttccctcc agaagagcag caggctacag atataagaga aggtttctag
     2941 atgttcccag ctaggttatg gggtcctggg ttggatcagg agttggggga gcagtttggc
     3001 agagtgcccc acggatgcat acgtgctcct accagtcctg tttggttcct gctgtagcgc
     3061 agtaacatga gacgtcgacg cggccgcagg aacccctagt gatggagttg gccactccct
     3121 ctctgcgcgc tcgctcgctc actgaggccg ggcgaccaaa ggtcgcccga cgcccgggct
     3181 ttgcccgggc ggcctcagtg agcgagcgag cgcgcagctg cctgcagggg cgcctgatgc
     3241 ggtattttct ccttacgcat ctgtgcggta tttcacaccg catannnnnn nnnnnnnnnn
     3301 nnnnnnnnnn nnnnnnnnnn nnnnnnnnnn nnnnnnnnnn nnnnnnnnnn nnnnnnnnnn
     3361 nnnnnnnnnn nnnnnnnnnt nnnnnnnnnn nnnnnnnnnn nnnnnnnnnn nnnnnnnnnn
     3421 nnnnnncnnn nnnnnnnnnn nnnnnnnnnn nnnnnnnnnn nnnnnnnnnn nnnnnnnnnn
     3481 nnnnnnnnnn nnnnnnnnnn nnnnnnnnnn nnnnnnnnnn nnnnnnnnnn nnnnnnnnnn
     3541 nnnnnnnnnn nnnnnnnnnn nnnnnnnncc tttgacgttg gagtccacgt tctttaatag
     3601 tggactcttg ttccaaactg gaacaacact caactctatc tcgggctatt cttttgattt
     3661 ataagggatt ttgccgattt cggtctattg gttaaaaaat gagctgattt aacaaaaatt
     3721 taacgcgaat tttaacaaaa tattaacgtt tacaatttta tggtgcactc tcagtacaat
     3781 ctgctctgat gccgcatagt taagccagcc ccgacacccg ccaacacccg ctgacgcgcc
     3841 ctgacgggct tgtctgctcc cggcatccgc ttacagacaa gctgtgaccg tctccgggag
     3901 ctgcatgtgt cagaggtttt caccgtcatc accgaaacgc gcgagacgaa agggcctcgt
     3961 gatacgccta tttttatagg ttaatgtcat gataataatg gtttcttaga cgtcaggtgg
     4021 cacttttcgg ggaaatgtgc gcggaacccc tatttgttta tttttctaaa tacattcaaa
     4081 tatgtatccg ctcatgagac aataaccctg ataaatgctt caataatatt gaaaaaggaa
     4141 gagtatgagt attcaacatt tccgtgtcgc ccttattccc ttttttgcgg cattttgcct
     4201 tcctgttttt gctcacccag aaacgctggt gaaagtaaaa gatgctgaag atcagttggg
     4261 tgcacgagtg ggttacatcg aactggatct caacagcggt aagatccttg agagttttcg
     4321 ccccgaagaa cgttttccaa tgatgagcac ttttaaagtt ctgctatgtg gcgcggtatt
     4381 atcccgtatt gacgccgggc aagagcaact cggtcgccgc atacactatt ctcagaatga
     4441 cttggttgag tactcaccag tcacagaaaa gcatcttacg gatggcatga cagtaagaga
     4501 attatgcagt gctgccataa ccatgagtga taacactgcg gccaacttac ttctgacaac
     4561 gatcggagga ccgaaggagc taaccgcttt tttgcacaac atgggggatc atgtaactcg
     4621 ccttgatcgt tgggaaccgg agctgaatga agccatacca aacgacgagc gtgacaccac
     4681 gatgcctgta gcaatggcaa caacgttgcg caaactatta actggcgaac tacttactct
     4741 agcttcccgg caacaattaa tagactggat ggaggcggat aaagttgcag gaccacttct
     4801 gcgctcggcc cttccggctg gctggtttat tgctgataaa tctggagccg gtgagcgtgg
     4861 aagccgcggt atcattgcag cactggggcc agatggtaag ccctcccgta tcgtagttat
     4921 ctacacgacg gggagtcagg caactatgga tgaacgaaat agacagatcg ctgagatagg
     4981 tgcctcactg attaagcatt ggtaactgtc agaccaagtt tactcatata tactttagat
     5041 tgatttaaaa cttcattttt aatttaaaag gatctaggtg aagatccttt ttgataatct
     5101 catgaccaaa atcccttaac gtgagttttc gttccactga gcgtcagacc ccgtagaaaa
     5161 gatcaaagga tcttcttgag atcctttttt tctgcgcgta atctgctgct tgcaaacaaa
     5221 aaaaccaccg ctaccagcgg tggtttgttt gccggatcaa gagctaccaa ctctttttcc
     5281 gaaggtaact ggcttcagca gagcgcagat accaaatact gttcttctag tgtagccgta
     5341 gttaggccac cacttcaaga actctgtagc accgcctaca tacctcgctc tgctaatcct
     5401 gttaccagtg gctgctgcca gtggcgataa gtcgtgtctt accgggttgg actcaagacg
     5461 atagttaccg gataaggcgc agcggtcggg ctgaacgggg ggttcgtgca cacagcccag
     5521 cttggagcga acgacctaca ccgaactgag atacctacag cgtgagctat gagaaagcgc
     5581 cacgcttccc gaagggagaa aggcggacag gtatccggta agcggcaggg tcggaacagg
     5641 agagcgcacg agggagcttc cagggggaaa cgcctggtat ctttatagtc ctgtcgggtt
     5701 tcgccacctc tgacttgagc gtcgattttt gtgatgctcg tcaggggggc ggagcctatg
     5761 gaaaaacgcc agcaacgcgg cctttttacg gttcctggcc ttttgctggc cttttgctca
     5821 catgt
//
