[The description below was written by a language model from this plasmid's Addgene catalogue record and the feature table of its GenBank file.]
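Description:
pAAV-HDR-mEGFP-camk2a is an adeno-associated virus transfer plasmid built on the PX551 backbone, designed for CRISPR/Cas9-mediated knock-in of a fluorescent tag at the mouse Camk2a locus. It is maintained in E. coli as a high-copy plasmid through a ColE1/pUC-type origin with ampicillin selection (beta-lactamase under its own promoter), and it also carries an f1 phage origin. The catalogue lists a total size of 5836 bp, while the sequence record held for it is 5825 bp, a small discrepancy the record does not explain.

Two AAV2 inverted terminal repeats flank the payload and define the roughly 3.2 kb segment that is packaged into AAV particles. Inside them are two functional units. The first is a human U6 RNA polymerase III promoter driving a guide RNA, made up of a Camk2a-targeting spacer fused to the Streptococcus pyogenes Cas9 scaffold. The second is a promoterless homology-directed repair donor cloned between HindIII and NotI. It contains a mammalian codon-optimized mEGFP coding sequence (EGFP with the monomerizing A206K mutation). About 900 bp of unannotated sequence lies on each side of mEGFP; these stretches are presumably the Camk2a homology arms, although the feature table does not label them. Because the donor has no promoter of its own, mEGFP should be expressed only after correct integration, as a fusion with endogenous CaMKIIα under native regulation.

No Cas9 gene is annotated, so the nuclease must be supplied separately. According to the record, the plasmid supports virus-mediated HDR genome editing in mitotic and postmitotic cells of the mammalian brain, which allows the endogenous protein to be visualized.
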