Addgene plasmid #104589: pAAV-HDR-mEGFP-camk2a
Purpose: AAV vector including gRNA expression cassette and mEGFP knock-in donor targeting mouse camk2a
Depositing lab: Ryohei Yasuda. Depositing organization: Max Planck Florida Institute. Publication: Virus-Mediated Genome Editing via Homology-Directed Repair in Mitotic and Postmitotic Cells in Mammalian Brain. Nishiyama J, Mikuni T, Yasuda R. Neuron. 2017 Oct 18. pii: S0896-6273(17)30933-9. doi: 10.1016/j.neuron.2017.10.004. PubMed 29056297.
Backbone
  Vector backbone: PX551
  Backbone size w/o insert (bp): 2905
  Total vector size (bp): 5836
  Vector type: Mouse Targeting, AAV, CRISPR
Growth in bacteria
  Bacterial resistance: Ampicillin, 100 μg/mL
  Growth temperature: 37°C
  Growth strain: NEB Stable
  Copy number: High Copy
Gene/Insert
  Gene/Insert name: calcium/calmodulin-dependent protein kinase II alpha (alt name: camk2a)
  gRNA/shRNA sequence: ctgcctgcccagtgccagga
  Species: M. musculus (mouse)
  Entrez Gene: Camk2a (a.k.a. CaMKII, mKIAA0968)
  Promoter: None
  Cloning method: Restriction Enzyme; 5′ cloning site HindIII (not destroyed); 3′ cloning site NotI (not destroyed)
  Sequencing primers: 5′ ACTATCATATGCTTACCGTAAC; 3′ CGTCGCCGTCCAGCTCGACCA
Terms and licenses: Academic/Nonprofit Terms; Industry Terms: Not Available to Industry
How to cite: pAAV-HDR-mEGFP-camk2a was a gift from Ryohei Yasuda (Addgene plasmid # 104589 ; http://n2t.net/addgene:104589 ; RRID:Addgene_104589)
